Addgene plasmid #218725: pCAG-EGFP-C-IFT52
Purpose: Expresses N-terminally EGFP-tagged IFT52 in mammalian cells
Depositing lab: Kazuhisa Nakayama. Publication: Robust interaction of IFT70 with IFT52-IFT88 in the IFT-B complex is required for ciliogenesis. Takei R, Katoh Y, Nakayama K. Biol Open. 2018 Apr 30;7(5). pii: bio.033241. doi: 10.1242/bio.033241. PubMed 29654116.
Backbone
  Vector backbone: pCAG-EGFP-C
  Backbone manufacturer: Clontech
  Backbone size w/o insert (bp): 6767
  Vector type: Mammalian Expression
  Selectable markers: Neomycin (select with G418)
Growth in bacteria
  Bacterial resistance: Ampicillin, 100 μg/mL
  Growth temperature: 37°C
  Growth strain: DH5alpha
  Copy number: High Copy
Gene/Insert
  Gene/Insert name: IFT52
  Species: H. sapiens (human)
  Insert size (bp): 1803
  Entrez Gene: IFT52 (a.k.a. NGD2, NGD5, CGI-53, C20orf9, dJ1028D15.1)
  Promoter: CAG
  Tag / fusion protein: EGFP (N terminal on backbone)
  Cloning method: Restriction Enzyme; 5′ cloning site BglII (not destroyed); 3′ cloning site EcoRI (not destroyed)
  Sequencing primers: 5′ CTGAGCAAAGACCCCAACGAG; 3′ GCCAGAAGTCAGATGCTC
Terms and licenses: Academic/Nonprofit Terms; Industry Terms: Not Available to Industry
How to cite: pCAG-EGFP-C-IFT52 was a gift from Kazuhisa Nakayama (Addgene plasmid # 218725 ; http://n2t.net/addgene:218725 ; RRID:Addgene_218725)
