[The description below was written by a language model from this plasmid's Addgene catalogue record and pLannotate feature annotations shown in this document.]
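Description:
pCAG-EGFP-C-IFT52 is a mammalian expression plasmid that produces human IFT52 fused at its N terminus to EGFP. It is built on the pCAG-EGFP-C backbone. In E. coli it is maintained through a high-copy ColE1/pUC-type origin and selected with ampicillin via the β-lactamase gene. For mammalian cells it carries a separate neomycin phosphotransferase cassette, driven by an HSV thymidine kinase promoter fragment and ended by the HSV TK polyadenylation signal, which allows G418 selection of stable transfectants. An SV40 origin is also annotated, which can support episomal replication in cells expressing large T antigen.

The expression unit uses the composite CAG promoter: the CMV immediate-early enhancer, the chicken β-actin promoter and a chimeric β-actin/β-globin intron, a combination that gives strong constitutive transcription in many mammalian cell types. Downstream lies the EGFP coding sequence, followed after a short linker by the IFT52 open reading frame, which was inserted between BglII and EcoRI sites that remain intact. The transcript is terminated by the rabbit β-globin poly(A) signal. The short "HBB" fragments in the table are most likely β-globin exon remnants belonging to the promoter and terminator cassette, not separate genes. The catalogue lists the insert as about 1.8 kb, whereas the annotated IFT52 coding region spans roughly 1.3 kb, and the sequenced plasmid totals 8,081 nt; the record does not explain the difference.

IFT52 is a subunit of the intraflagellar transport IFT-B complex needed for assembling and maintaining primary cilia. The associated study concerns interactions of IFT70 with IFT52 and IFT88 in ciliogenesis, so the fluorescent fusion suits localisation and protein interaction experiments.
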