Features (pLannotate 1.2.2; 23 found; start..end, strand, type, name):
      4..383     +  enhancer       CMV enhancer: human cytomegalovirus immediate early enhancer
    385..662     +  promoter       chicken β-actin promoter: No description available
    663..1679    +  intron         chimeric intron: chimera between introns from chicken β-actin and rabbit β-globin
   1677..1733    +  CDS            HBB (fragment): HBB_LEPEU - Experimental evidence at protein level: Swiss-Prot protein existence level 1. Involved in oxygen transport from the lung to the various peripheral tissues. From Lepus europaeus (European hare).
   1750..2466    +  CDS            EGFP: EGFP is a basic (constitutively fluorescent) green fluorescent protein published in 1996, derived from Aequorea victoria. It is reported to be a rapidly-maturing weak dimer with moderate acid sensitivity.
   2482..3792    +  CDS            IFT52: IFT52_HUMAN - Also known as C20orf9, NGD5. Experimental evidence at protein level: Swiss-Prot protein existence level 1. Involved in ciliogenesis as part of a complex involved in intraflagellar transport (IFT), the bi-directional movement of particles required for the assembly, maintenance and functioning of primary cilia (PubMed:27466190). Required for the anterograde transport of IFT88 (PubMed:27466190). From Homo sapiens (Human).
   3818..3843    +  misc_feature   MCS (fragment): multiple cloning site
   3866..3943    +  CDS            HBB (fragment): HBB_PONPY - Experimental evidence at transcript level: Swiss-Prot protein existence level 2. Involved in oxygen transport from the lung to the various peripheral tissues. From Pongo pygmaeus (Bornean orangutan).
   4018..4073    +  polyA_signal   β-globin poly(A) signal: rabbit β-globin polyadenylation signal (Gil and Proudfoot, 1987)
   4458..4474    -  protein_bind   lac operator: The lac repressor binds to the lac operator to inhibit transcription in E. coli. This inhibition can be relieved by adding lactose or isopropyl-β-D-thiogalactopyranoside (IPTG). lac repressor encoded by lacI
   4482..4512    -  promoter       lac promoter: promoter for the E. coli lac operon
   4527..4548    -  protein_bind   CAP binding site: CAP binding activates transcription in the presence of cAMP. E. coli catabolite activator protein
   4561..4600    -  CDS            lacI (fragment): lac repressor; lacI; The lac repressor binds to the lac operator to inhibit transcription in E. coli. This inhibition can be relieved by adding lactose or isopropyl-β-D-thiogalactopyranoside (IPTG).
   4607..4629    +  promoter       SV40 promoter (fragment): SV40 enhancer and early promoter
   4653..4788    +  rep_origin     SV40 ori: SV40 origin of replication
   4808..4942    +  polyA_signal   SV40 poly(A) signal: SV40 polyadenylation signal
   4944..4998    -  CDS            lacI (fragment): lac repressor; lacI; The lac repressor binds to the lac operator to inhibit transcription in E. coli. This inhibition can be relieved by adding lactose or isopropyl-β-D-thiogalactopyranoside (IPTG).
   5181..5769    -  rep_origin     ori: high-copy-number ColE1/pMB1/pBR322/pUC origin of replication
   5940..6800    -  CDS            AmpR: β-lactamase; bla; confers resistance to ampicillin, carbenicillin, and related antibiotics
   6801..6905    -  promoter       AmpR promoter: bla
   7080..7212    +  promoter       HSV TK promoter (fragment): herpes simplex virus thymidine kinase promoter
   7217..8020    +  CDS            NeoR/KanR: aminoglycoside phosphotransferase from Tn5; aph(3')-II (or nptII); confers resistance to neomycin, kanamycin, and G418 (Geneticin®)
   8027..8075    +  polyA_signal   HSV TK poly(A) signal: herpes simplex virus thymidine kinase polyadenylation signal (Cole and Stacy, 1985)
>Addgene plasmid #218725 | pCAG-EGFP-C-IFT52 | addgene full sequence | sequence record 434251 | Addgene NGS Result
GTCGACATTGATTATTGACTAGTTATTAATAGTAATCAATTACGGGGTCATTAGTTCATAGCCCATATAT
GGAGTTCCGCGTTACATAACTTACGGTAAATGGCCCGCCTGGCTGACCGCCCAACGACCCCCGCCCATTG
ACGTCAATAATGACGTATGTTCCCATAGTAACGCCAATAGGGACTTTCCATTGACGTCAATGGGTGGAGT
ATTTACGGTAAACTGCCCACTTGGCAGTACATCAAGTGTATCATATGCCAAGTACGCCCCCTATTGACGT
CAATGACGGTAAATGGCCCGCCTGGCATTATGCCCAGTACATGACCTTATGGGACTTTCCTACTTGGCAG
TACATCTACGTATTAGTCATCGCTATTACCATGGTCGAGGTGAGCCCCACGTTCTGCTTCACTCTCCCCA
TCTCCCCCCCCTCCCCACCCCCAATTTTGTATTTATTTATTTTTTAATTATTTTGTGCAGCGATGGGGGC
GGGGGGGGGGGGGGGGCGCGCGCCAGGCGGGGCGGGGCGGGGCGAGGGGCGGGGCGGGGCGAGGCGGAGA
GGTGCGGCGGCAGCCAATCAGAGCGGCGCGCTCCGAAAGTTTCCTTTTATGGCGAGGCGGCGGCGGCGGC
GGCCCTATAAAAAGCGAAGCGCGCGGCGGGCGGGAGTCGCTGCGCGCTGCCTTCGCCCCGTGCCCCGCTC
CGCCGCCGCCTCGCGCCGCCCGCCCCGGCTCTGACTGACCGCGTTACTCCCACAGGTGAGCGGGCGGGAC
GGCCCTTCTCCTCCGGGCTGTAATTAGCGCTTGGTTTAATGACGGCTTGTTTCTTTTCTGTGGCTGCGTG
AAAGCCTTGAGGGGCTCCGGGAGGGCCCTTTGTGCGGGGGGAGCGGCTCGGGGGGTGCGTGCGTGTGTGT
GTGCGTGGGGAGCGCCGCGTGCGGCTCCGCGCTGCCCGGCGGCTGTGAGCGCTGCGGGCGCGGCGCGGGG
CTTTGTGCGCTCCGCAGTGTGCGCGAGGGGAGCGCGGCCGGGGGCGGTGCCCCGCGGTGCGGGGGGGGCT
GCGAGGGGAACAAAGGCTGCGTGCGGGGTGTGTGCGTGGGGGGGTGAGCAGGGGGTGTGGGCGCGTCGGT
CGGGCTGCAACCCCCCCTGCACCCCCCTCCCCGAGTTGCTGAGCACGGCCCGGCTTCGGGTGCGGGGCTC
CGTACGGGGCGTGGCGCGGGGCTCGCCGTGCCGGGCGGGGGGTGGCGGCAGGTGGGGGTGCCGGGCGGGG
CGGGGCCGCCTCGGGCCGGGGAGGGCTCGGGGGAGGGGCGCGGCGGCCCCCGGAGCGCCGGCGGCTGTCG
AGGCGCGGCGAGCCGCAGCCATTGCCTTTTATGGTAATCGTGCGAGAGGGCGCAGGGACTTCCTTTGTCC
CAAATCTGTGCGGAGCCGAAATCTGGGAGGCGCCGCCGCACCCCCTCTAGCGGGCGCGGGGCGAAGCGGT
GCGGCGCCGGCAGGAAGGAAATGGGCGGGGAGGGCCTTCGTGCGTCGCCGCGCCGCCGTCCCCTTCTCCC
TCTCCAGCCTCGGGGCTGTCCGCGGGGGGACGGCTGCCTTCGGGGGGGACGGGGCAGGGCGGGGTTCGGC
TTCTGGCGTGTGACCGGCGGCTCTAGAGCCTCTGCTAACCATGTTCATGCCTTCTTCTTTTTCCTACAGC
TCCTGGGCAACGTGCTGGTTATTGTGCTGTCTCATCATTTTGGCAAAGAATTTGCTAGTTTTCGCCACCA
TGGTGAGCAAGGGCGAGGAGCTGTTCACCGGGGTGGTGCCCATCCTGGTCGAGCTGGACGGCGACGTAAA
CGGCCACAAGTTCAGCGTGTCCGGCGAGGGCGAGGGCGATGCCACCTACGGCAAGCTGACCCTGAAGTTC
ATCTGCACCACCGGCAAGCTGCCCGTGCCCTGGCCCACCCTCGTGACCACCCTGACCTACGGCGTGCAGT
GCTTCAGCCGCTACCCCGACCACATGAAGCAGCACGACTTCTTCAAGTCCGCCATGCCCGAAGGCTACGT
CCAGGAGCGCACCATCTTCTTCAAGGACGACGGCAACTACAAGACCCGCGCCGAGGTGAAGTTCGAGGGC
GACACCCTGGTGAACCGCATCGAGCTGAAGGGCATCGACTTCAAGGAGGACGGCAACATCCTGGGGCACA
AGCTGGAGTACAACTACAACAGCCACAACGTCTATATCATGGCCGACAAGCAGAAGAACGGCATCAAGGT
GAACTTCAAGATCCGCCACAACATCGAGGACGGCAGCGTGCAGCTCGCCGACCACTACCAGCAGAACACC
CCCATCGGCGACGGCCCCGTGCTGCTGCCCGACAACCACTACCTGAGCACCCAGTCCGCCCTGAGCAAAG
ACCCCAACGAGAAGCGCGATCACATGGTCCTGCTGGAGTTCGTGACCGCCGCCGGGATCACTCTCGGCAT
GGACGAGCTGTACAAGTCCGGACTCAGATCTATGGAGAAAGAGCTGCGGAGCACCATTCTTTTCAATGCC
TACAAAAAGGAGATATTTACCACCAACAATGGCTACAAATCCATGCAGAAAAAACTTCGGAGTAATTGGA
AGATTCAGAGCTTAAAAGATGAAATCACATCTGAGAAGTTAAATGGAGTAAAACTGTGGATTACAGCTGG
GCCAAGGGAAAAATTTACTGCAGCTGAGTTTGAAATCCTGAAGAAATATCTTGACACTGGTGGAGATGTC
TTTGTGATGCTAGGAGAAGGTGGAGAATCCAGATTTGACACCAATATTAACTTTTTACTAGAAGAATATG
GAATCATGGTTAATAATGATGCTGTGGTTAGAAATGTATATCACAAATATTTCCATCCTAAAGAAGCTCT
AGTTTCCAGTGGAGTCTTGAACAGGGAAATTAGCCGAGCTGCAGGAAAGGCTGTGCCTGGGATCATTGAT
GAGGAAAGCAGTGGAAACAATGCCCAGGCTCTCACCTTTGTGTATCCTTTTGGTGCCACATTGAGTGTCA
TGAAACCAGCAGTGGCGGTTCTGTCTACAGGTTCTGTCTGCTTCCCACTTAACAGACCCATTTTGGCTTT
CTATCACTCAAAGAACCAAGGTGGGAAGCTGGCAGTGCTTGGTTCATGTCACATGTTCAGTGATCAATAT
TTGGACAAAGAAGAAAACAGCAAAATCATGGATGTTGTTTTCCAGTGGCTCACGACAGGAGACATCCACC
TAAACCAGATTGATGCTGAGGACCCAGAGATTTCTGACTACATGATGCTGCCCTACACAGCCACCCTATC
AAAGCGGAATCGAGAGTGTCTCCAGGAGAGTGATGAGATCCCAAGGGACTTTACCACCCTCTTCGACCTG
TCCATCTTCCAGCTGGATACCACCTCCTTCCACAGCGTCATCGAGGCTCACGAGCAGCTAAATGTGAAAC
ATGAACCACTCCAGCTCATCCAGCCTCAGTTTGAGACGCCGCTGCCAACCCTTCAGCCTGCGGTTTTTCC
TCCCAGTTTCCGGGAGTTACCACCTCCTCCTCTGGAGCTATTTGATTTAGATGAAACGTTCTCCTCTGAG
AAGGCACGGCTGGCTCAGATTACCAATAAGTGTACTGAAGAAGACCTGGAATTTTATGTCAGGAAGTGTG
GTGATATTCTTGGAGTAACCAGTAAACTACCAAAGGACCAACAGGATGCCAAACATATCCTTGAGCACGT
CTTCTTCCAAGTGGTGGAGTTCAAGAAATTGAACCAGGAACATGACATCGATACAAGTGAAACAGCATTC
CAGAACAATTTCTGAGAATTCGAGCTCTCGCGGCCGCTCGAGGGTACCGCGGGCCCGGGATCCACCGGAT
CTAGATAACTGATCACAATTCACTCCTCAGGTGCAGGCTGCCTATCAGAAGGTGGTGGCTGGTGTGGCCA
ATGCCCTGGCTCACAAATACCACTGAGATCGATCTTTTTCCCTCTGCCAAAAATTATGGGGACATCATGA
AGCCCCTTGAGCATCTGACTTCTGGCTAATAAAGGAAATTTATTTTCATTGCAATAGTGTGTTGGAATTT
TTTGTGTCTCTCACTCGGAAGGACATATGGGAGGGCAAATCATTTAAAACATCAGAATGAGTATTTGGTT
TAGAGTTTGGCAACATATGCCCATATGCTGGCTGCCATGAACAAAGGTTGGCTATAAAGAGGTCATCAGT
ATATGAAACAGCCCCCTGCTGTCCATTCCTTATTCCATAGAAAAGCCTTGACTTGAGGTTAGATTTTTTT
TATATTTTGTTTTGTGTTATTTTTTTCTTTAACATCCCTAAAATTTTCCTTACATGTTTTACTAGCCAGA
TTTTTCCTCCTCTCCTGACTACTCCCAGTCATAGCTGTCCCTCTTCTCTTATGGAGATCCCTCGACCTGC
AGCCCAAGCTTGGCGTAATCATGGTCATAGCTGTTTCCTGTGTGAAATTGTTATCCGCTCACAATTCCAC
ACAACATACGAGCCGGAAGCATAAAGTGTAAAGCCTGGGGTGCCTAATGAGTGAGCTAACTCACATTAAT
TGCGTTGCGCTCACTGCCCGCTTTCCAGTCGGGAAACCTGTCGTGCCAGCGGATCCGCATCTCAATTAGT
CAGCAACCATAGTCCCGCCCCTAACTCCGCCCATCCCGCCCCTAACTCCGCCCAGTTCCGCCCATTCTCC
GCCCCATGGCTGACTAATTTTTTTTATTTATGCAGAGGCCGAGGCCGCCTCGGCCTCTGAGCTATTCCAG
AAGTAGTGAGGAGGCTTTTTTGGAGGCCTAGGCTTTTGCAAAAAGCTAACTTGTTTATTGCAGCTTATAA
TGGTTACAAATAAAGCAATAGCATCACAAATTTCACAAATAAAGCATTTTTTTCACTGCATTCTAGTTGT
GGTTTGTCCAAACTCATCAATGTATCTTATCATGTCTGGATCCGCTGCATTAATGAATCGGCCAACGCGC
GGGGAGAGGCGGTTTGCGTATTGGGCGCTCTTCCGCTTCCTCGCTCACTGACTCGCTGCGCTCGGTCGTT
CGGCTGCGGCGAGCGGTATCAGCTCACTCAAAGGCGGTAATACGGTTATCCACAGAATCAGGGGATAACG
CAGGAAAGAACATGTGAGCAAAAGGCCAGCAAAAGGCCAGGAACCGTAAAAAGGCCGCGTTGCTGGCGTT
TTTCCATAGGCTCCGCCCCCCTGACGAGCATCACAAAAATCGACGCTCAAGTCAGAGGTGGCGAAACCCG
ACAGGACTATAAAGATACCAGGCGTTTCCCCCTGGAAGCTCCCTCGTGCGCTCTCCTGTTCCGACCCTGC
CGCTTACCGGATACCTGTCCGCCTTTCTCCCTTCGGGAAGCGTGGCGCTTTCTCATAGCTCACGCTGTAG
GTATCTCAGTTCGGTGTAGGTCGTTCGCTCCAAGCTGGGCTGTGTGCACGAACCCCCCGTTCAGCCCGAC
CGCTGCGCCTTATCCGGTAACTATCGTCTTGAGTCCAACCCGGTAAGACACGACTTATCGCCACTGGCAG
CAGCCACTGGTAACAGGATTAGCAGAGCGAGGTATGTAGGCGGTGCTACAGAGTTCTTGAAGTGGTGGCC
TAACTACGGCTACACTAGAAGAACAGTATTTGGTATCTGCGCTCTGCTGAAGCCAGTTACCTTCGGAAAA
AGAGTTGGTAGCTCTTGATCCGGCAAACAAACCACCGCTGGTAGCGGTGGTTTTTTTGTTTGCAAGCAGC
AGATTACGCGCAGAAAAAAAGGATCTCAAGAAGATCCTTTGATCTTTTCTACGGGGTCTGACGCTCAGTG
GAACGAAAACTCACGTTAAGGGATTTTGGTCATGAGATTATCAAAAAGGATCTTCACCTAGATCCTTTTA
AATTAAAAATGAAGTTTTAAATCAATCTAAAGTATATATGAGTAAACTTGGTCTGACAGTTACCAATGCT
TAATCAGTGAGGCACCTATCTCAGCGATCTGTCTATTTCGTTCATCCATAGTTGCCTGACTCCCCGTCGT
GTAGATAACTACGATACGGGAGGGCTTACCATCTGGCCCCAGTGCTGCAATGATACCGCGAGACCCACGC
TCACCGGCTCCAGATTTATCAGCAATAAACCAGCCAGCCGGAAGGGCCGAGCGCAGAAGTGGTCCTGCAA
CTTTATCCGCCTCCATCCAGTCTATTAATTGTTGCCGGGAAGCTAGAGTAAGTAGTTCGCCAGTTAATAG
TTTGCGCAACGTTGTTGCCATTGCTACAGGCATCGTGGTGTCACGCTCGTCGTTTGGTATGGCTTCATTC
AGCTCCGGTTCCCAACGATCAAGGCGAGTTACATGATCCCCCATGTTGTGCAAAAAAGCGGTTAGCTCCT
TCGGTCCTCCGATCGTTGTCAGAAGTAAGTTGGCCGCAGTGTTATCACTCATGGTTATGGCAGCACTGCA
TAATTCTCTTACTGTCATGCCATCCGTAAGATGCTTTTCTGTGACTGGTGAGTACTCAACCAAGTCATTC
TGAGAATAGTGTATGCGGCGACCGAGTTGCTCTTGCCCGGCGTCAATACGGGATAATACCGCGCCACATA
GCAGAACTTTAAAAGTGCTCATCATTGGAAAACGTTCTTCGGGGCGAAAACTCTCAAGGATCTTACCGCT
GTTGAGATCCAGTTCGATGTAACCCACTCGTGCACCCAACTGATCTTCAGCATCTTTTACTTTCACCAGC
GTTTCTGGGTGAGCAAAAACAGGAAGGCAAAATGCCGCAAAAAAGGGAATAAGGGCGACACGGAAATGTT
GAATACTCATACTCTTCCTTTTTCAATATTATTGAAGCATTTATCAGGGTTATTGTCTCATGAGCGGATA
CATATTTGAATGTATTTAGAAAAATAAACAAATAGGGGTTCCGCGCACATTTCCCCGAAAAGTGCCACCT
GGGTCGAGCAGTGTGGTTTTCAAGAGGAAGCAAAAAGCCTCTCCACCCAGGCCTGGAATGTTTCCACCCA
ATGTCGAGCAGTGTGGTTTTGCAAGAGGAAGCAAAAAGCCTCTCCACCCAGGCCTGGAATGTTTCCACCC
AATGTCGAGCAAACCCCGCCCAGCGTCTTGTCATTGGCGAATTAATTCGAACACGCAGATGCAGTCGGGG
CGGCGCGGTCCCAGGTCCACTTCGCATATTAAGGTGACGCGTGTGGCCTCGAACACCGAGCGACCCTGCA
GCCAATATGGGATCGGCCATTGAACAAGATGGATTGCACGCAGGTTCTCCGGCCGCTTGGGTGGAGAGGC
TATTCGGCTATGACTGGGCACAACAGACAATCGGCTGCTCTGATGCCGCCGTGTTCCGGCTGTCAGCGCA
GGGGCGCCCGGTTCTTTTTGTCAAGACCGACCTGTCCGGTGCCCTGAATGAACTGCAGGACGAGGCAGCG
CGGCTATCGTGGCTGGCCACGACGGGCGTTCCTTGCGCAGCTGTGCTCGACGTTGTCACTGAAGCGGGAA
GGGACTGGCTGCTATTGGGCGAAGTGCCGGGGCAGGATCTCCTGTCATCTCACCTTGCTCCTGCCGAGAA
AGTATCCATCATGGCTGATGCAATGCGGCGGCTGCATACGCTTGATCCGGCTACCTGCCCATTCGACCAC
CAAGCGAAACATCGCATCGAGCGAGCACGTACTCGGATGGAAGCCGGTCTTGTCGATCAGGATGATCTGG
ACGAAGAGCATCAGGGGCTCGCGCCAGCCGAACTGTTCGCCAGGCTCAAGGCGCGCATGCCCGACGGCGA
TGATCTCGTCGTGACCCATGGCGATGCCTGCTTGCCGAATATCATGGTGGAAAATGGCCGCTTTTCTGGA
TTCATCGACTGTGGCCGGCTGGGTGTGGCGGACCGCTATCAGGACATAGCGTTGGCTACCCGTGATATTG
CTGAAGAGCTTGGCGGCGAATGGGCTGACCGCTTCCTCGTGCTTTACGGTATCGCCGCTCCCGATTCGCA
GCGCATCGCCTTCTATCGCCTTCTTGACGAGTTCTTCTGAGGGGATCGGCAATAAAAAGACAGAATAAAA
CGCACGGGTGTTGGGTCGTTTGTTCGGATCC
